>Addgene plasmid #180477 | p5xQUAS-ZsGreen-P2A, α-cry:mCherry | addgene full sequence | sequence record 358222 | Addgene NGS Result
CTAAATTGTAAGCGTTAATATTTTGTTAAAATTCGCGTTAAATTTTTGTTAAATCAGCTCATTTTTTAAC
CAATAGGCCGAAATCGGCAAAATCCCTTATAAATCAAAAGAATAGACCGAGATAGGGT
[37 nt withheld, positions 129-165]
AAAGAACGTGGACTCCAACGTCAAAGG
[49 nt withheld, positions 193-241]
T
[91 nt withheld, positions 243-333]
G
[124 nt withheld, positions 335-458]
CCCATTCGCCATTCAGGCTGCGCAACTGTTGGGAAGGGCGATCGGTGCGGGCCTCTTCGCTATTACGCCA
GCTGGCGAAAGGGGGATGTGCTGCAAGGCGATTAAGTTGGGTAACGCCAGGGTTTTCCCAGTCACGACGT
TGTAAAACGACGGCCAGTGAGCGCGCGTAATACGACTCACTATAGGGCGAATTGGGTACCCAGAGGTGTA
AAAAGTACTCAAAAATTTTACTCAAGTGAAAGTACAAGTACTTAGGGAAAATTTTACTCAATTAAAAGTA
AAAGTATCTGGCTAGAATCTTACTTGAGTAAAAGTAAAAAAGTACTCCATTAAAATTGTACTTGAGTATT
CTCGAGGTCGACAACTTTGTATAGAAAAGTTGGGGTAATCGCTTATCCTCGGATAAACAATTATCCTCAC
GGGTAATCGCTTATCCGCTCGGGTAATCGCTTATCCTCGGGTAATCGCTTATCCTTGCAAGGGTCGACTC
TAGAGGGTATATAATGGATCCCATCGCGTCTCAGCCTCACTTTGAGCTCCTCCACACGAATTCCCTCGAC
CTCGAAGACGCGTCAAGTTTGTACAAAAAAGCAGGTCACCATGGATCTGTACGACGATGACGATAAGGCC
CAGTCCAAGCACGGCCTGACCAAGGAGATGACCATGAAGTACCGCATGGAGGGCTGCGTGGACGGCCACA
AGTTCGTGATCACCGGCGAGGGCATCGGCTACCCCTTCAAGGGCAAGCAGGCCATCAACCTGTGCGTGGT
GGAGGGCGGCCCCTTGCCCTTCGCCGAGGACATCTTGTCCGCCGCCTTCATGTACGGCAACCGCGTGTTC
ACCGAGTACCCCCAGGACATCGTCGACTACTTCAAGAACTCCTGCCCCGCCGGCTACACCTGGGACCGCT
CCTTCCTGTTCGAGGACGGCGCCGTGTGCATCTGCAACGCCGACATCACCGTGAGCGTGGAGGAGAACTG
CATGTACCACGAGTCCAAGTTCTACGGCGTGAACTTCCCCGCCGACGGCCCCGTGATGAAGAAGATGACC
GACAACTGGGAGCCCTCCTGCGAGAAGATCATCCCCGTGCCCAAGCAGGGCATCTTGAAGGGCGACGTGA
GCATGTACCTGCTGCTGAAGGACGGTGGCCGCTTGCGCTGCCAGTTCGACACCGTGTACAAGGCCAAGTC
CGTGCCCCGCAAGATGCCCGACTGGCACTTCATCCAGCACAAGCTGACCCGCGAGGACCGCAGCGACGCC
AAGAACCAGAAGTGGCACCTGACCGAGCACGCCATCGCCTCCGGCTCCGCCTTGCCCGCATGCGGAAGCG
GAGCTACTAACTTCAGCCTGCTGAAGCAGGCTGGAGACGTGGAGGAGAACCCTGGACCTAGATCTCGAGG
TCGACGGTATCGATAAGCTTGATATCGAATTCCTGCAGCCCGGGGGATCCACTAGTAATTAAGTCTCAGC
CACCGTTAACTGAACATGTCAAAACCTGTGGAGACTGTTGAGATTTGATGTTCTGAAAAGATAAAGCCTA
TAAATAAAATGTTGCCCAAATTTCCTGCCTGATGTTTTTCTTTGTCTTTGCTACATGGCTTTGCTGCTCG
GATCGGCTCACTCTGTGTATGCCACGTTCACTTTGTACTCTCCTTCTCACGGTAGGTTTATTATTTTTAG
ATGTGCAGTTAGTTTCTGTGAAATAACACACCACACACTGATATTGTCTGTGCATTGACTTGGTGAGTGC
ACATTGTTTTTGATCTTGACATATTTATATTTGATTGATCAGGTGAACTGTGTGAATCTAAAGTGCTCCA
TACAGATGTTCTGCATTGAAAATATTCTCATTTTATTAGTGGAAGTGAGTGTATGCCACATCCAATCAAT
TTCAGCAAACACCCCAGTATGATTTAATGCAAAAAAATGAAGGTATCAAACACGCATTACTACTTTGCAG
TTAAATATTTAACATTTATTCCAACACGAAAAAAAGCAGTAAATAACACTTTGACAAACACGTCAGGACA
TCTTATTTTTGTCACCCTCACAGGCAATTTAGTATAATATATTATATATATATATATATCATATAATAAT
ATTCAGTATAATATATATATATATATCATATTATAATATTCAGTATAATATAAAACACAAACACATATAT
GTATAATATAATATAACATTTTTATTTATTGAGATGCCTCTATGGACCGTGTTATAAGAAGTAAAGATCA
GGAGAAGTAAACATGAAGTGTAATTATGAATACTGATGTTAAATTAAGCTATGATGAGTTTTCACTGTTA
ATTTACCATCTCAATTAAATGTTGATGCCTCCATGACCAAGTTAAGCAGATGAGACTGAGGACAACTGTA
GAAGACAAGATGTTCACTTTGCTGAATATAGCTGGCTTGACAGTTATCTATGACTCTATAAATATATATA
TATTTTTTTTTTTATAAAATGATTTATTTATAACTATATATCCATTTCTCAGACAGGTGCTTCATATCCC
TCACTCCCGTAGCTGTCCATGCTGGATCTGTCCCCGTTGTTTTTAAAAAGCTAAATAAGTTATTAACATG
ACTGCATCCAGCGAGCCAAACCTGTCTGGTGTACAGCTACCAGAGAAGCTTGAGATCCTAGTCACCGGCG
GCCGCTAATATGGCAATAAACGATCTTCAGAGAAACTTGCATTGGTAAATAGTTTCAGCCTATGCATATG
TAGTTATTCAAACTGTAATGACTATCTTACAGTATTATATGTTTATAATAGTTTGATCCAATAAATCCAG
ATTTATATGCTTTTCAACATAAAATTGTGAAATGCACAGAATGTACATATACAATACATTTCCTACAATA
ATGCTCTCTTTTCTATTAATAGTGTGCATTCAGTGCAGGATGTTATGTATTTATTTTCTGTAGTGCAAAC
TTTTTCAAAGAATTTTCCAGTCTAAGCTTTTCAGTCAAGAAAAAAAAAGCGATTGATTATCTGTGATATT
TAAAAAAATTAGCTCTTAAATCTGGTGAACCAAGTGGCCACAACACATTAAATACTGACGTTCTACAGCC
ATGTAGCTTCATCTGGTCTGGTTTGTTTTGGCAGGCACTTATTTTCCGGTGATAGTCGGCCACAAGAGTA
TTGTCTGAGCCATTCAGTGCTAGACTGTCATTCTCAGGTCAGAATCCACCCCACTGATTCTGCTGACAAC
ACTGTTCCCACCATGAGATAATGCCATTCCAGAGAGATCCATTTGTAAGCCCCTCTTTCTGCAGCACAGG
TATATAACCAGGGGTCTGCCTCCACTAAGGCCGGCACACATCATTTGGGGATCTTTGTACTGTGGATCCA
CCGGTCGCCACCATGGTGAGCAAGGGCGAGGAGGATAACATGGCCATCATCAAGGAGTTCATGCGCTTCA
AGGTGCACATGGAGGGCTCCGTGAACGGCCACGAGTTCGAGATCGAGGGCGAGGGCGAGGGCCGCCCCTA
CGAGGGCACCCAGACCGCCAAGCTGAAGGTGACCAAGGGTGGCCCCCTGCCCTTCGCCTGGGACATCCTG
TCCCCTCAGTTCATGTACGGCTCCAAGGCCTACGTGAAGCACCCCGCCGACATCCCCGACTACTTGAAGC
TGTCCTTCCCCGAGGGCTTCAAGTGGGAGCGCGTGATGAACTTCGAGGACGGCGGCGTGGTGACCGTGAC
CCAGGACTCCTCCCTGCAGGACGGCGAGTTCATCTACAAGGTGAAGCTGCGCGGCACCAACTTCCCCTCC
GACGGCCCCGTAATGCAGAAGAAGACCATGGGCTGGGAGGCCTCCTCCGAGCGGATGTACCCCGAGGACG
GCGCCCTGAAGGGCGAGATCAAGCAGAGGCTGAAGCTGAAGGACGGCGGCCACTACGACGCTGAGGTCAA
GACCACCTACAAGGCCAAGAAGCCCGTGCAGCTGCCCGGCGCCTACAACGTCAACATCAAGTTGGACATC
ACCTCCCACAACGAGGACTACACCATCGTGGAACAGTACGAACGCGCCGAGGGCCGCCACTCCACCGGCG
GCATGGACGAGCTGTACAAGTAAAGCGGCCGCGACTCTAGATCATAATCAGCCATACCACATTTGTAGAG
GTTTTACTTGCTTTAAAAAACCTCCCACACCTCCCCCTGAACCTGAAACATAAAATGAATGCAATTGTTG
TTGTTAACTTGTTTATTGCAGCTTATAATGGTTACAAATAAAGCAATAGCATCACAAATTTCACAAATAA
AGCATTTTTTTCACTGCATTCTAGTTGTGGTTTGTCCAAACTCATCAATGTATCTTAAGCCGCGGTGGAG
CTCAAGTGATCTCCAAAAAATAAGTACTTTTTGACTGTAAATAAAATTGTAAGGAGTAAAAAGTACTTTT
TTTTCTAAAAAAATGTAATTAAGTAAAAGTAAAAGTATTGATTTTTAATTGTACTCAAGTAAAGTAAAAA
TCCCCAAAAATAATACTTAAGTACAGTAATCAAGTAAAATTACTCAAGTACTTTACACCTCTGGAGCTCC
AGCTTTTGTTCCCTTTAGTGAGGGTTAATTGCGCGCTTGGCGTAATCATGGTCATAGCTGTTTCCTGTGT
GAAATTGTTATCCGCTCACAATTCCACACAACATACGAGCCGGAAGCATAAAGTGTAAAGCCTGGGGTGC
CTAATGAGTGAGCTAACTCACATTAATTGCGTTGCGCTCACTGCCCGCTTTCCAGTCGGGAAACCTGTCG
TGCCAGCTGCATTAATGAATCGGCCAACGCGCGGGGAGAGGCGGTTTGCGTATTGGGCGCTCTTCCGCTT
CCTCGCTCACTGACTCGCTGCGCTCGGTCGTTCGGCTGCGGCGAGCGGTATCAGCTCACTCAAAGGCGGT
AATACGGTTATCCACAGAATCAGGGGATAACGCAGGAAAGAACATGTGAGCAAAAGGCCAGCAAAAGGCC
AGGAACCGTAAAAAGGCCGCGTTGCTGGCGTTTTTCCATAGGCTCCGCCCCCCTGACGAGCATCACAAAA
ATCGACGCTCAAGTCAGAGGTGGCGAAACCCGACAGGACTATAAAGATACCAGGCGTTTCCCCCTGGAAG
CTCCCTCGTGCGCTCTCCTGTTCCGACCCTGCCGCTTACCGGATACCTGTCCGCCTTTCTCCCTTCGGGA
AGCGTGGCGCTTTCTCATAGCTCACGCTGTAGGTATCTCAGTTCGGTGTAGGTCGTTCGCTCCAAGCTGG
GCTGTGTGCACGAACCCCCCGTTCAGCCCGACCGCTGCGCCTTATCCGGTAACTATCGTCTTGAGTCCAA
CCCGGTAAGACACGACTTATCGCCACTGGCAGCAGCCACTGGTAACAGGATTAGCAGAGCGAGGTATGTA
GGCGGTGCTACAGAGTTCTTGAAGTGGTGGCCTAACTACGGCTACACTAGAAGAACAGTATTTGGTATCT
GCGCTCTGCTGAAGCCAGTTACCTTCGGAAAAAGAGTTGGTAGCTCTTGATCCGGCAAACAAACCACCGC
TGGTAGCGGTGGTTTTTTTGTTTGCAAGCAGCAGATTACGCGCAGAAAAAAAGGATCTCAAGAAGATCCT
TTGATCTTTTCTACGGGGTCTGACGCTCAGTGGAACGAAAACTCACGTTAAGGGATTTTGGTCATGAGAT
TATCAAAAAGGATCTTCACCTAGATCCTTTTAAATTAAAAATGAAGTTTTAAATCAATCTAAAGTATATA
TGAGTAAACTTGGTCTGACAGTTACCAATGCTTAATCAGTGAGGCACCTATCTCAGCGATCTGTCTATTT
CGTTCATCCATAGTTGCCTGACTCCCCGTCGTGTAGATAACTACGATACGGGAGGGCTTACCATCTGGCC
CCAGTGCTGCAATGATACCGCGAGACCCACGCTCACCGGCTCCAGATTTATCAGCAATAAACCAGCCAGC
CGGAAGGGCCGAGCGCAGAAGTGGTCCTGCAACTTTATCCGCCTCCATCCAGTCTATTAATTGTTGCCGG
GAAGCTAGAGTAAGTAGTTCGCCAGTTAATAGTTTGCGCAACGTTGTTGCCATTGCTACAGGCATCGTGG
TGTCACGCTCGTCGTTTGGTATGGCTTCATTCAGCTCCGGTTCCCAACGATCAAGGCGAGTTACATGATC
CCCCATGTTGTGCAAAAAAGCGGTTAGCTCCTTCGGTCCTCCGATCGTTGTCAGAAGTAAGTTGGCCGCA
GTGTTATCACTCATGGTTATGGCAGCACTGCATAATTCTCTTACTGTCATGCCATCCGTAAGATGCTTTT
CTGTGACTGGTGAGTACTCAACCAAGTCATTCTGAGAATAGTGTATGCGGCGACCGAGTTGCTCTTGCCC
GGCGTCAATACGGGATAATACCGCGCCACATAGCAGAACTTTAAAAGTGCTCATCATTGGAAAACGTTCT
TCGGGGCGAAAACTCTCAAGGATCTTACCGCTGTTGAGATCCAGTTCGATGTAACCCACTCGTGCACCCA
ACTGATCTTCAGCATCTTTTACTTTCACCAGCGTTTCTGGGTGAGCAAAAACAGGAAGGCAAAATGCCGC
AAAAAAGGGAATAAGGGCGACACGGAAATGTTGAATACTCATACTCTTCCTTTTTCAATATTATTGAAGC
ATTTATCAGGGTTATTGTCTCATGAGCGGATACATATTTGAATGTATTTAGAAAAATAAACAAATAGGGG
TTCCGCGCACATTTCCCCGAAAAGTGCCAC
Features (pLannotate 1.2.2; 21 found; start..end, strand, type, name):
     30..458     -  rep_origin     f1 ori (sequence partly withheld): f1 bacteriophage origin of replication; arrow indicates direction of (+) strand synthesis
    463..618     -  CDS            lacZα (fragment): LacZα fragment of β-galactosidase; lacZ fragment
    626..644     +  promoter       T7 promoter: promoter for bacteriophage T7 RNA polymerase
    820..840     +  protein_bind   attB4: mutant version of attB; core recombination site for the Gateway® BP reaction BP Clonase™
    949..966     +  promoter       minP (fragment): minimal TATA-box promoter with low basal activity
   1032..1052    +  protein_bind   attB1: mutant version of attB; core recombination site for the Gateway® BP reaction BP Clonase™
   1062..1085    +  CDS            Xpress™ tag: Xpress™ epitope tag, including an enterokinase recognition and cleavage site
   1085..1775    +  CDS            ZsGreen1 (fragment): Zoanthus green fluorescent protein mammalian codon-optimized
   1852..1914    -  misc_feature   MCS (fragment): pBluescript multiple cloning site
   2568..2584    -  promoter       LEU2 promoter (fragment): S. cerevisiae LEU2
   3831..4538    +  CDS            mCherry: mCherry is a basic (constitutively fluorescent) red fluorescent protein published in 2004, derived from Discosoma sp.. It is reported to be a very rapidly-maturing monomer with low acid sensitivity.
   4558..4641    +  CDS            large T antigen (fragment): large T antigen from SV40 (simian virus 40)
   4664..4785    +  polyA_signal   SV40 poly(A) signal: SV40 polyadenylation signal
   5020..5038    -  promoter       T3 promoter: promoter for bacteriophage T3 RNA polymerase
   5083..5099    -  protein_bind   lac operator: The lac repressor binds to the lac operator to inhibit transcription in E. coli. This inhibition can be relieved by adding lactose or isopropyl-β-D-thiogalactopyranoside (IPTG). lac repressor encoded by lacI
   5107..5137    -  promoter       lac promoter: promoter for the E. coli lac operon
   5152..5173    -  protein_bind   CAP binding site: CAP binding activates transcription in the presence of cAMP. E. coli catabolite activator protein
   5186..5278    -  CDS            lacI (fragment): lac repressor; lacI; The lac repressor binds to the lac operator to inhibit transcription in E. coli. This inhibition can be relieved by adding lactose or isopropyl-β-D-thiogalactopyranoside (IPTG).
   5461..6049    -  rep_origin     ori: high-copy-number ColE1/pMB1/pBR322/pUC origin of replication
   6220..7080    -  CDS            AmpR: β-lactamase; bla; confers resistance to ampicillin, carbenicillin, and related antibiotics
   7081..7185    -  promoter       AmpR promoter: bla
