[The description below was written by a language model from this plasmid's Addgene catalogue record and pLannotate feature annotations shown in this document.]
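Description:
p5xQUAS-ZsGreen-P2A, α-cry:mCherry is the effector (responder) plasmid of a binary, QF-based inducible gene switch (IQ-Switch) developed for zebrafish transgenesis. It is built on a miniTol2 backbone (pKY64-miniTol2-opt-CRY-eGFP), which implies Tol2 transposase-mediated genomic integration, although the Tol2 arms themselves are not called out in the automated feature table. The bacterial portion resembles a pBluescript-type phagemid: a high-copy ColE1/pUC origin, an f1 origin, ampicillin resistance (AmpR with its bla promoter), lac promoter/operator and lacZα remnants, and flanking T7 and T3 promoters. The total size is about 7.2 kb.

The main cassette carries five copies of the QUAS element, the binding site for the QF transcriptional activator, placed ahead of a minimal TATA-box promoter with low basal activity, so that transcription depends on a QF driver supplied from a separate transgene. This drives ZsGreen, a green fluorescent protein from Zoanthus, followed by a P2A self-cleaving peptide. A multiple cloning site fragment lies just downstream, an arrangement that would let a gene of interest be added in frame and co-expressed with the green reporter as a separate protein; the record does not state this explicitly. Leftover Gateway attB4 and attB1 sites flank the promoter region, and a short Xpress epitope match precedes ZsGreen.

A second, independent cassette expresses mCherry, replacing the eGFP of the parent vector, under an α-crystallin promoter (named in the title but not annotated) with an SV40 polyadenylation signal. This gives red lens fluorescence as a marker for identifying transgenic carriers regardless of QF activity. The small LEU2 promoter hit is probably a spurious annotation.
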