Addgene plasmid #180477: p5xQUAS-ZsGreen-P2A, α-cry:mCherry
Purpose: Inducible gene expression vector p5xQUAS-ZsGreen-P2A, α-cry:mCherry
Depositing lab: Hyunju Ro. Depositing organization: Chungnam National University. Publication: IQ-Switch is a QF-based innocuous, silencing-free, and inducible gene switch system in zebrafish. Hong J, Lee JG, Sohn KC, Lee K, Lee S, Lee J, Hong J, Choi D, Hong Y, Jin HS, Choi DK, Lee SU, Kee Y, Jung J, Bae YK, Hwang RH, Hur GM, Lee JS, Ro H. Commun Biol. 2021 Dec 16;4(1):1405. doi: 10.1038/s42003-021-02923-3. PubMed 34916605.
Backbone
  Vector backbone: pKY64-miniTol2-opt-CRY-eGFP
  Backbone manufacturer: Yun Kee
  Backbone size w/o insert (bp): 6173
  Total vector size (bp): 7203
  Vector type: Synthetic Biology
Growth in bacteria
  Bacterial resistance: Ampicillin, 100 μg/mL
  Growth temperature: 37°C
  Growth strain: DH5alpha
  Copy number: High Copy
Gene/Insert 1
  Gene/Insert name: 5x QUAS-ZsGreen-P2A
  Species: Synthetic
  Insert size (bp): 1034
  Cloning method: Ligation Independent Cloning
  Sequencing primers: 5′ gtaaaacgacggccagt; 3′ atctcaacagtctccaca
Gene/Insert 2
  Gene/Insert name: mCherry (alt name: RFP)
  Species: Synthetic
  Insert size (bp): 711
  Cloning method: Ligation Independent Cloning
  Sequencing primers: 5′ caggtatataaccagggg; 3′ GTAACCATTATAAGCTGC
Terms and licenses: Academic/Nonprofit Terms; Industry Terms: Not Available to Industry
Depositor comments: Plasmid construct for binary IQ-Switch transgenesis
How to cite: p5xQUAS-ZsGreen-P2A, α-cry:mCherry was a gift from Hyunju Ro (Addgene plasmid # 180477 ; http://n2t.net/addgene:180477 ; RRID:Addgene_180477)
